>Addgene plasmid #229742 | pPB-EF1A-HALO-hLRRK2 (LIR1 mutant WEVL -> AEVA) | addgene full sequence | sequence record 462294 | Addgene NGS Result
TTAACCCTAGAAAGATAGTCTGCGTAAAATTGACGCATGCATTCTTGAAATATTGCTCTCTCTTTCTAAA
TAGCGCGAATCCGTCGCTGTGCATTTAGGACATCTCAGTCGCCGCTTGGAGCTCCCGTGAGGCGTGCTTG
TCAATGCGGTAAGTGTCACTGATTTTGAACTATAACGACCGCGTGAGTCAAAATGACGCATGATTATCTT
TTACGTGACTTTTAAGATTTAACTCATACGATAATTATATTGTTATTTCATGTTCTACTTACGTGATAAC
TTATTATATATATATTTTCTTGTTATAGATATCATCAACTTTGTATAGAAAAGTTGGGCTCCGGTGCCCG
TCAGTGGGCAGAGCGCACATCGCCCACAGTCCCCGAGAAGTTGGGGGGAGGGGTCGGCAATTGAACCGGT
GCCTAGAGAAGGTGGCGCGGGGTAAACTGGGAAAGTGATGTCGTGTACTGGCTCCGCCTTTTTCCCGAGG
GTGGGGGAGAACCGTATATAAGTGCAGTAGTCGCCGTGAACGTTCTTTTTCGCAACGGGTTTGCCGCCAG
AACACAGGTAAGTGCCGTGTGTGGTTCCCGCGGGCCTGGCCTCTTTACGGGTTATGGCCCTTGCGTGCCT
TGAATTACTTCCACCTGGCTGCAGTACGTGATTCTTGATCCCGAGCTTCGGGTTGGAAGTGGGTGGGAGA
GTTCGAGGCCTTGCGCTTAAGGAGCCCCTTCGCCTCGTGCTTGAGTTGAGGCCTGGCCTGGGCGCTGGGG
CCGCCGCGTGCGAATCTGGTGGCACCTTCGCGCCTGTCTCGCTGCTTTCGATAAGTCTCTAGCCATTTAA
AATTTTTGATGACCTGCTGCGACGCTTTTTTTCTGGCAAGATAGTCTTGTAAATGCGGGCCAAGATCTGC
ACACTGGTATTTCGGTTTTTGGGGCCGCGGGCGGCGACGGGGCCCGTGCGTCCCAGCGCACATGTTCGGC
GAGGCGGGGCCTGCGAGCGCGGCCACCGAGAATCGGACGGGGGTAGTCTCAAGCTGGCCGGCCTGCTCTG
GTGCCTGGTCTCGCGCCGCCGTGTATCGCCCCGCCCTGGGCGGCAAGGCTGGCCCGGTCGGCACCAGTTG
CGTGAGCGGAAAGATGGCCGCTTCCCGGCCCTGCTGCAGGGAGCTCAAAATGGAGGACGCGGCGCTCGGG
AGAGCGGGCGGGTGAGTCACCCACACAAAGGAAAAGGGCCTTTCCGTCCTCAGCCGTCGCTTCATGTGAC
TCCACGGAGTACCGGGCGCCGTCCAGGCACCTCGATTAGTTCTCGAGCTTTTGGAGTACGTCGTCTTTAG
GTTGGGGGGAGGGGTTTTATGCGATGGAGTTTCCCCACACTGAGTGGGTGGAGACTGAAGTTAGGCCAGC
TTGGCACTTGATGTAATTCTCCTTGGAATTTGCCCTTTTTGAGTTTGGATCTTGGTTCATTCTCAAGCCT
CAGACAGTGGTTCAAAGTTTTTTTCTTCCATTTCAGGTGTCGTGACAAGTTTGTACAAAAAAGCAGGCTG
CCACCATGGAAATCGGTACTGGCTTTCCATTCGACCCCCATTATGTGGAAGTCCTGGGCGAGCGCATGCA
CTACGTCGATGTTGGTCCGCGCGATGGCACCCCTGTGCTGTTCCTGCACGGTAACCCGACCTCCTCCTAC
GTGTGGCGCAACATCATCCCGCATGTTGCACCGACCCATCGCTGCATTGCTCCAGACCTGATCGGTATGG
GCAAATCCGACAAACCAGACCTGGGTTATTTCTTCGACGACCACGTCCGCTTCATGGATGCCTTCATCGA
AGCCCTGGGTCTGGAAGAGGTCGTCCTGGTCATTCACGACTGGGGCTCCGCTCTGGGTTTCCACTGGGCC
AAGCGCAATCCAGAGCGCGTCAAAGGTATTGCATTTATGGAGTTCATCCGCCCTATCCCGACCTGGGACG
AATGGCCAGAATTTGCCCGCGAGACCTTCCAGGCCTTCCGCACCACCGACGTCGGCCGCAAGCTGATCAT
CGATCAGAACGTTTTTATCGAGGGTACGCTGCCGATGGGTGTCGTCCGCCCGCTGACTGAAGTCGAGATG
GACCATTACCGCGAGCCGTTCCTGAATCCTGTTGACCGCGAGCCACTGTGGCGCTTCCCAAACGAGCTGC
CAATCGCCGGTGAGCCAGCGAACATCGTCGCGCTGGTCGAAGAATACATGGACTGGCTGCACCAGTCCCC
TGTCCCGAAGCTGCTGTTCTGGGGCACCCCAGGCGTTCTGATCCCACCGGCCGAAGCCGCTCGCCTGGCC
AAAAGCCTGCCTAACTGCAAGGCTGTGGACATCGGCCCGGGTCTGAATCTGCTGCAAGAAGACAACCCGG
ACCTGATCGGCAGCGAGATCGCGCGCTGGCTGTCCACGCTCGAGATTTCCGGCTCTGGTGGCGGAGGCTC
GGGCGGAGGTGGGTCGGGTGGCGGCGGATCAATGGCTAGTGGCAGCTGTCAGGGGTGCGAAGAGGACGAG
GAAACTCTGAAGAAGTTGATAGTCAGGCTGAACAATGTCCAGGAAGGAAAACAGATAGAAACGCTGGTCC
AAATCCTGGAGGATCTGCTGGTGTTCACGTACTCCGAGCGCGCCTCCAAGTTATTTCAAGGCAAAAATAT
CCATGTGCCTCTGTTGATCGTCTTGGACTCCTATATGAGAGTCGCGAGTGTGCAGCAGGTGGGTTGGTCA
CTTCTGTGCAAATTAATAGAAGTCTGTCCAGGTACAATGCAAAGCTTAATGGGACCCCAGGATGTTGGAA
ATGATTGGGAAGTCCTTGGTGTTCACCAATTGATTCTTAAAATGCTAACAGTTCATAATGCCAGTGTAAA
CTTGTCAGTGATTGGACTGAAGACCTTAGATCTCCTCCTAACTTCAGGTAAAATCACCTTGCTGATATTG
GATGAAGAAAGTGATATTTTCATGTTAATTTTTGATGCCATGCACTCATTTCCAGCCAATGATGAAGTCC
AGAAACTTGGATGCAAAGCTTTACATGTGCTGTTTGAGAGAGTCTCAGAGGAGCAACTGACTGAATTTGT
TGAGAACAAAGATTATATGATATTGTTAAGTGCGTTAACAAATTTTAAAGATGAAGAGGAAATTGTGCTT
CATGTGCTGCATTGTTTACATTCCCTAGCGATTCCTTGCAATAATGTGGAAGTCCTCATGAGTGGCAATG
TCAGGTGTTATAATATTGTGGTGGAAGCTATGAAAGCATTCCCTATGAGTGAAAGAATTCAAGAAGTGAG
TTGCTGTTTGCTCCATAGGCTTACATTAGGTAATTTTTTCAATATCCTGGTATTAAACGAAGTCCATGAG
TTTGTGGTGAAAGCTGTGCAGCAGTACCCAGAGAATGCAGCATTGCAGATCTCAGCGCTCAGCTGTTTGG
CCCTCCTCACTGAGACTATTTTCTTAAATCAAGATTTAGAGGAAAAGAATGAGAATCAAGAGAATGATGA
TGAGGGGGAAGAAGATAAATTGTTTTGGCTGGAAGCCTGTTACAAAGCATTAACGTGGCATAGAAAGAAC
AAGCACGTGCAGGAGGCCGCATGCTGGGCACTAAATAATCTCCTTATGTACCAAAACAGTTTACATGAGA
AGATTGGAGATGAAGATGGCCATTTCCCAGCTCATAGGGAAGTGATGCTCTCCATGCTGATGCATTCTTC
ATCAAAGGAAGTTTTCCAGGCATCTGCGAATGCATTGTCAACTCTCTTAGAACAAAATGTTAATTTCAGA
AAAATACTGTTATCAAAAGGAATACACCTGAATGTTTTGGAGTTAATGCAGAAGCATATACATTCTCCTG
AAGTGGCTGAAAGTGGCTGTAAAATGCTAAATCATCTTTTTGAAGGAAGCAACACTTCCCTGGATATAAT
GGCAGCAGTGGTCCCCAAAATACTAACAGTTATGAAACGTCATGAGACATCATTACCAGTGCAGCTGGAG
GCGCTTCGAGCTATTTTACATTTTATAGTGCCTGGCATGCCAGAAGAATCCAGGGAGGATACAGAATTTC
ATCATAAGCTAAATATGGTTAAAAAACAGTGTTTCAAGAATGATATTCACAAACTGGTCCTAGCAGCTTT
GAACAGGTTCATTGGAAATCCTGGGATTCAGAAATGTGGATTAAAAGTAATTTCTTCTATTGTACATTTT
CCTGATGCATTAGAGATGTTATCCCTGGAAGGTGCTATGGATTCAGTGCTTCACACACTGCAGATGTATC
CAGATGACCAAGAAATTCAGTGTCTGGGTTTAAGTCTTATAGGATACTTGATTACAAAGAAGAATGTGTT
CATAGGAACTGGACATCTGCTGGCAAAAATTCTGGTTTCCAGCTTATACCGATTTAAGGATGTTGCTGAA
ATACAGACTAAAGGATTTCAGACAATCTTAGCAATCCTCAAATTGTCAGCATCTTTTTCTAAGCTGCTGG
TGCATCATTCATTTGACTTAGTAATATTCCATCAAATGTCTTCCAATATCATGGAACAAAAGGATCAACA
GTTTCTAAACCTCTGTTGCAAGTGTTTTGCAAAAGTAGCTATGGATGATTACTTAAAAAATGTGATGCTA
GAGAGAGCGTGTGATCAGAATAACAGCATCATGGTTGAATGCTTGCTTCTATTGGGAGCAGATGCCAATC
AAGCAAAGGAGGGATCTTCTTTAATTTGTCAGGTATGTGAGAAAGAGAGCAGTCCCAAATTGGTGGAACT
CTTACTGAATAGTGGATCTCGTGAACAAGATGTACGAAAAGCGTTGACGATAAGCATTGGGAAAGGTGAC
AGCCAGATCATCAGCTTGCTCTTAAGGAGGCTGGCCCTGGATGTGGCCAACAATAGCATTTGCCTTGGAG
GATTTTGTATAGGAAAAGTTGAACCTTCTTGGCTTGGTCCTTTATTTCCAGATAAGACTTCTAATTTAAG
GAAACAAACAAATATAGCATCTACACTAGCAAGAATGGTGATCAGATATCAGATGAAAAGTGCTGTGGAA
GAAGGAACAGCCTCAGGCAGCGATGGAAATTTTTCTGAAGATGTGCTGTCTAAATTTGATGAAGCGACCT
TTGCTCCTGACTCTTCTATGGACAGTGTGTTTGCTCAAAGTGATGACCTGGATAGTGAAGGAAGTGAAGG
CTCATTTCTTGTGAAAAAGAAATCTAATTCAATTAGTGTAGGAGAATTTTACCGAGATGCCGTATTACAG
CGTTGCTCACCAAATTTGCAAAGACATTCCAATTCCTTGGGGCCCATTTTTGATCATGAAGATTTACTGA
AGCGAAAAAGAAAAATATTATCTTCAGATGATTCACTCAGGTCATCAAAACTTCAATCCCATATGAGGCA
TTCAGACAGCATTTCTTCTCTGGCTTCTGAGAGAGAATATATTACATCACTAGACCTTTCAGCAAATGAA
CTAAGAGATATTGATGCCCTAAGCCAGAAATGCTGTATAAGTGTTCATTTGGAGCATCTTGAAAAGCTGG
AGCTTCACCAGAATGCACTCACGAGCTTTCCACAACAGCTATGTGAAACTCTGAAGAGTTTGACACATTT
GGACTTGCACAGTAATAAATTTACATCATTTCCTTCTTATTTGTTGAAAATGAGTTGTATTGCTAATCTT
GATGTCTCTCGAAATGACATTGGACCCTCAGTGGTTTTAGATCCTACAGTGAAATGTCCAACTCTGAAAC
AGTTTAACCTGTCATATAACCAGCTGTCTTTTGTACCTGAGAACCTCACTGATGTGGTAGAGAAACTGGA
GCAGCTCATTTTAGAAGGAAATAAAATATCAGGGATATGCTCCCCCTTGAGACTGAAGGAACTGAAGATT
TTAAACCTTAGTAAGAACCACATTTCATCCCTATCAGAGAACTTTCTTGAGGCTTGTCCTAAAGTGGAGA
GTTTCAGTGCCAGAATGAATTTTCTTGCTGCTATGCCTTTCTTGCCTCCTTCTATGACAATCCTAAAATT
ATCTCAGAACAAATTTTCCTGTATTCCAGAAGCAATTTTAAATCTTCCACACTTGCGGTCTTTAGATATG
AGCAGCAATGATATTCAGTACCTACCAGGTCCCGCACACTGGAAATCTTTGAACTTAAGGGAACTCTTAT
TTAGCCATAATCAGATCAGCATCTTGGACTTGAGTGAAAAAGCATATTTATGGTCTAGAGTAGAGAAACT
GCATCTTTCTCACAATAAACTGAAAGAGATTCCTCCTGAGATTGGCTGTCTTGAAAATCTGACATCTCTG
GATGTCAGTTACAACTTGGAACTAAGATCCTTTCCCAATGAAATGGGGAAATTAAGCAAAATATGGGATC
TTCCTTTGGATGAACTGCATCTTAACTTTGATTTTAAACATATAGGATGTAAAGCCAAAGACATCATAAG
GTTTCTTCAACAGCGATTAAAAAAGGCTGTGCCTTATAACCGAATGAAACTTATGATTGTGGGAAATACT
GGGAGTGGTAAAACCACCTTATTGCAGCAATTAATGAAAACCAAGAAATCAGATCTTGGAATGCAAAGTG
CCACAGTTGGCATAGATGTGAAAGACTGGCCTATCCAAATAAGAGACAAAAGAAAGAGAGATCTCGTCCT
AAATGTGTGGGATTTTGCAGGTCGTGAGGAATTCTATAGTACTCATCCCCATTTTATGACGCAGCGAGCA
TTGTACCTTGCTGTCTATGACCTCAGCAAGGGACAGGCTGAAGTTGATGCCATGAAGCCTTGGCTCTTCA
ATATAAAGGCTCGCGCTTCTTCTTCCCCTGTGATTCTCGTTGGCACACATTTGGATGTTTCTGATGAGAA
GCAACGCAAAGCCTGCATGAGTAAAATCACCAAGGAACTCCTGAATAAGCGAGGGTTCCCTGCCATACGA
GATTACCACTTTGTGAATGCCACCGAGGAATCTGATGCTTTGGCAAAACTTCGGAAAACCATCATAAACG
AGAGCCTTAATTTCAAGATCCGAGATCAGCTTGTTGTTGGACAGCTGATTCCAGACTGCTATGTAGAACT
TGAAAAAATCATTTTATCGGAGCGTAAAAATGTGCCAATTGAATTTCCCGTAATTGACCGGAAACGATTA
TTACAACTAGTGAGAGAAAATCAGCTGCAGTTAGATGAAAATGAGCTTCCTCACGCAGTTCACTTTCTAA
ATGAATCAGGAGTCCTTCTTCATTTTCAAGACCCAGCACTGCAGTTAAGTGACTTGTACTTTGTGGAACC
CAAGTGGCTTTGTAAAATCATGGCACAGATTTTGACAGTGAAAGTGGAAGGTTGTCCAAAACACCCTAAG
GGCATTATTTCGCGTAGAGATGTGGAAAAATTTCTTTCAAAAAAAAGGAAATTTCCAAAGAACTACATGT
CACAGTATTTTAAGCTCCTAGAAAAATTCCAGATTGCTTTGCCAATAGGAGAAGAATATTTGCTGGTTCC
AAGCAGTTTGTCTGACCACAGGCCTGTGATAGAGCTTCCCCATTGTGAGAACTCTGAAATTATCATCCGA
CTATATGAAATGCCTTATTTTCCAATGGGATTTTGGTCAAGATTAATCAATCGATTACTTGAGATTTCAC
CTTACATGCTTTCAGGGAGAGAACGAGCACTTCGCCCAAACAGAATGTATTGGCGACAAGGCATTTACTT
AAATTGGTCTCCTGAAGCTTATTGTCTGGTAGGATCTGAAGTCTTAGACAATCATCCAGAGAGTTTCTTA
AAAATTACAGTTCCTTCTTGTAGAAAAGGCTGTATTCTTTTGGGCCAAGTTGTGGACCACATTGATTCTC
TCATGGAAGAATGGTTTCCTGGGTTGCTGGAGATTGATATTTGTGGTGAAGGAGAAACTCTGTTGAAGAA
ATGGGCATTATATAGTTTTAATGATGGTGAAGAACATCAAAAAATCTTACTTGATGACTTGATGAAGAAA
GCAGAGGAAGGAGATCTCTTAGTAAATCCAGATCAACCAAGGCTCACCATTCCAATATCTCAGATTGCCC
CTGACTTGATTTTGGCTGACCTGCCTAGAAATATTATGTTGAATAATGATGAGTTGGAATTTGAACAAGC
TCCAGAGTTTCTCCTAGGTGATGGCAGTTTTGGATCAGTTTACCGAGCAGCCTATGAAGGAGAAGAAGTG
GCTGTGAAGATTTTTAATAAACATACATCACTCAGGCTGTTAAGACAAGAGCTTGTGGTGCTTTGCCACC
TCCACCACCCCAGTTTGATATCTTTGCTGGCAGCTGGGATTCGTCCCCGGATGTTGGTGATGGAGTTAGC
CTCCAAGGGTTCCTTGGATCGCCTGCTTCAGCAGGACAAAGCCAGCCTCACTAGAACCCTACAGCACAGG
ATTGCACTCCACGTAGCTGATGGTTTGAGATACCTCCACTCAGCCATGATTATATACCGAGACCTGAAAC
CCCACAATGTGCTGCTTTTCACACTGTATCCCAATGCTGCCATCATTGCAAAGATTGCTGACTACGGCAT
TGCTCAGTACTGCTGTAGAATGGGGATAAAAACATCAGAGGGCACACCAGGGTTTCGTGCACCTGAAGTT
GCCAGAGGAAATGTCATTTATAACCAACAGGCTGATGTTTATTCATTTGGTTTACTACTCTATGACATTT
TGACAACTGGAGGTAGAATAGTAGAGGGTTTGAAGTTTCCAAATGAGTTTGATGAATTAGAAATACAAGG
AAAATTACCTGATCCAGTTAAAGAATATGGTTGTGCCCCATGGCCTATGGTTGAGAAATTAATTAAACAG
TGTTTGAAAGAAAATCCTCAAGAAAGGCCTACTTCTGCCCAGGTCTTTGACATTTTGAATTCAGCTGAAT
TAGTCTGTCTGACGAGACGCATTTTATTACCTAAAAACGTAATTGTTGAATGCATGGTTGCTACACATCA
CAACAGCAGGAATGCAAGCATTTGGCTGGGCTGTGGGCACACCGACAGAGGACAGCTCTCATTTCTTGAC
TTAAATACTGAAGGATACACTTCTGAGGAAGTTGCTGATAGTAGAATATTGTGCTTAGCCTTGGTGCATC
TTCCTGTTGAAAAGGAAAGCTGGATTGTGTCTGGGACACAGTCTGGTACTCTCCTGGTCATCAATACCGA
AGATGGGAAAAAGAGACATACCCTAGAAAAGATGACTGATTCTGTCACTTGTTTGTATTGCAATTCCTTT
TCCAAGCAAAGCAAACAAAAAAATTTTCTTTTGGTTGGAACCGCTGATGGCAAGTTAGCAATTTTTGAAG
ATAAGACTGTTAAGCTTAAAGGAGCTGCTCCTTTGAAGATACTAAATATAGGAAATGTCAGTACTCCATT
GATGTGTTTGAGTGAATCCACAAATTCAACGGAAAGAAATGTAATGTGGGGAGGATGTGGCACAAAGATT
TTCTCCTTTTCTAATGATTTCACCATTCAGAAACTCATTGAGACAAGAACAAGCCAACTGTTTTCTTATG
CAGCTTTCAGTGATTCCAACATCATAACAGTGGTGGTAGACACTGCTCTCTATATTGCTAAGCAAAATAG
CCCTGTTGTGGAAGTGTGGGATAAGAAAACTGAAAAACTCTGTGGACTAATAGACTGCGTGCACTTTTTA
AGGGAGGTAATGGTAAAAGAAAACAAGGAATCAAAACACAAAATGTCTTATTCTGGGAGAGTGAAAACCC
TCTGCCTTCAGAAGAACACTGCTCTTTGGATAGGAACTGGAGGAGGCCATATTTTACTCCTGGATCTTTC
AACTCGTCGACTTATACGTGTAATTTACAACTTTTGTAATTCGGTCAGAGTCATGATGACAGCACAGCTA
GGAAGCCTTAAAAATGTCATGCTGGTATTGGGCTACAACCGGAAAAATACTGAAGGTACACAAAAGCAGA
AAGAGATACAATCTTGCTTGACCGTTTGGGACATCAATCTTCCACATGAAGTGCAAAATTTAGAAAAACA
CATTGAAGTGAGAAAAGAATTAGCTGAAAAAATGAGACGAACATCTGTTGAGTAAACCCAGCTTTCTTGT
ACAAAGTGGTGATCCTCAGGTGCAGGCTGCCTATCAGAAGGTGGTGGCTGGTGTGGCCAATGCCCTGGCT
CACAAATACCACTGAGATCTTTTTCCCTCTGCCAAAAATTATGGGGACATCATGAAGCCCCTTGAGCATC
TGACTTCTGGCTAATAAAGGAAATTTATTTTCATTGCAATAGTGTGTTGGAATTTTTTGTGTCTCTCACT
CGGAAGGACATATGGGAGGGCAAATCATTTAAAACATCAGAATGAGTATTTGGTTTAGAGTTTGGCAACA
TATGCCCATATGCTGGCTGCCATGAACAAAGGTTGGCTATAAAGAGGTCATCAGTATATGAAACAGCCCC
CTGCTGTCCATTCCTTATTCCATAGAAAAGCCTTGACTTGAGGTTAGATTTTTTTTATATTTTGTTTTGT
GTTATTTTTTTCTTTAACATCCCTAAAATTTTCCTTACATGTTTTACTAGCCAGATTTTTCCTCCTCTCC
TGACTACTCCCAGTCATAGCTGTCCCTCTTCTCTTATGGAGATCCCTCGACCTGCAGCCCAAGCTTCGCG
TTGACATTGATTATTGACTAGTTATTAATAGTAATCAATTACGGGGTCATTAGTTCATAGCCCATATATG
GAGTTCCGCGTTACATAACTTACGGTAAATGGCCCGCCTGGCTGACCGCCCAACGACCCCCGCCCATTGA
CGTCAATAATGACGTATGTTCCCATAGTAACGCCAATAGGGACTTTCCATTGACGTCAATGGGTGGAGTA
TTTACGGTAAACTGCCCACTTGGCAGTACATCAAGTGTATCATATGCCAAGTACGCCCCCTATTGACGTC
AATGACGGTAAATGGCCCGCCTGGCATTATGCCCAGTACATGACCTTATGGGACTTTCCTACTTGGCAGT
ACATCTACGTATTAGTCATCGCTATTACCATGGTGATGCGGTTTTGGCAGTACATCAATGGGCGTGGATA
GCGGTTTGACTCACGGGGATTTCCAAGTCTCCACCCCATTGACGTCAATGGGAGTTTGTTTTGGCACCAA
AATCAACGGGACTTTCCAAAATGTCGTAACAACTCCGCCCCATTGACGCAAATGGGCGGTAGGCGTGTAC
GGTGGGAGGTCTATATAAGCAGAGCTCTCTGGCTAACTAGAGAACCCACTGCGCCACCATGACCGAGTAC
AAGCCCACGGTGCGCCTCGCCACCCGCGACGACGTCCCCAGGGCCGTACGCACCCTCGCCGCCGCGTTCG
CCGACTACCCCGCCACGCGCCACACCGTCGATCCGGACCGCCACATCGAGCGGGTCACCGAGCTGCAAGA
ACTCTTCCTCACGCGCGTCGGGCTCGACATCGGCAAGGTGTGGGTCGCGGACGACGGCGCCGCGGTGGCG
GTCTGGACCACGCCGGAGAGCGTCGAAGCGGGGGCGGTGTTCGCCGAGATCGGCCCGCGCATGGCCGAGT
TGAGCGGTTCCCGGCTGGCCGCGCAGCAACAGATGGAAGGCCTCCTGGCGCCGCACCGGCCCAAGGAGCC
CGCGTGGTTCCTGGCCACCGTCGGCGTCTCGCCCGACCACCAGGGCAAGGGTCTGGGCAGCGCCGTCGTG
CTCCCCGGAGTGGAGGCGGCCGAGCGCGCCGGGGTGCCCGCCTTCCTGGAGACCTCCGCGCCCCGCAACC
TCCCCTTCTACGAGCGGCTCGGCTTCACCGTCACCGCCGACGTCGAGGTGCCCGAAGGACCGCGCACCTG
GTGCATGACCCGCAAGCCCGGTGCCTGACTCGAGTCTAGAGGGCCCGTTTAAACCCGCTGATCAGCCTCG
ACTGTGCCTTCTAGTTGCCAGCCATCTGTTGTTTGCCCCTCCCCCGTGCCTTCCTTGACCCTGGAAGGTG
CCACTCCCACTGTCCTTTCCTAATAAAATGAGGAAATTGCATCGCATTGTCTGAGTAGGTGTCATTCTAT
TCTGGGGGGTGGGGTGGGGCAGGACAGCAAGGGGGAGGATTGGGAAGACAATAGCAGGCATGCTGGGGAT
GCGGTGGGCTCTATGGCTCGAGTTAATTAACGAGAGCATAATATTGATATGTGCCAAAGTTGTTTCTGAC
TGACTAATAAGTATAATTTGTTTCTATTATGTATAGGTTAAGCTAATTACTTATTTTATAATACAACATG
ACTGTTTTTAAAGTACAAAATAAGTTTATTTTTGTAAAAGAGAGAATGTTTAAAAGTTTTGTTACTTTAT
AGAAGAAATTTTGAGTTTTTGTTTTTTTTTAATAAATAAATAAACATAAATAAATTGTTTGTTGAATTTA
TTATTAGTATGTAAGTGTAAATATAATAAAACTTAATATCTATTCAAATTAATAAATAAACCTCGATATA
CAGACCGATAAAACACATGCGTCAATTTTACGCATGATTATCTTTAACGTACGTCACAATATGATTATCT
TTCTAGGGTTAAATAATAGTTTCTAATTTTTTTATTATTCAGCCTGCTGTCGTGAATACCGAGCTCCAAT
TCGCCCTATAGTGAGTCGTATTACAATTCACTGGCCGTCGTTTTACAACGTCGTGACTGGGAAAACCCTG
GCGTTACCCAACTTAATCGCCTTGCAGCACATCCCCCTTTCGCCAGCTGGCGTAATAGCGAAGAGGCCCG
CACCGATCGCCCTTCCCAACAGTTGCGCAGCCTGAATGGCGAATGGG
[124 nt withheld, positions 12788-12911]
C
[91 nt withheld, positions 12913-13003]
A
[49 nt withheld, positions 13005-13053]
CCTTTGACGTTGGAGTCCACGTTCTTT
[37 nt withheld, positions 13081-13117]
ACCCTATCTCGGTCTATTCTTTTGATTTATAAGGGATTTTGCCGATTTCGGCCTATTGGTTAAAAAATGA
GCTGATTTAACAAAAATTTAACGCGAATTTTAACAAAATATTAACGCTTACAATTTAGGTGGCACTTTTC
GGGGAAATGTGCGCGGAACCCCTATTTGTTTATTTTTCTAAATACATTCAAATATGTATCCGCTCATGAG
ACAATAACCCTGATAAATGCTTCAATAATATTGAAAAAGGAAGAGTATGAGTATTCAACATTTCCGTGTC
GCCCTTATTCCCTTTTTTGCGGCATTTTGCCTTCCTGTTTTTGCTCACCCAGAAACGCTGGTGAAAGTAA
AAGATGCTGAAGATCAGTTGGGTGCACGAGTGGGTTACATCGAACTGGATCTCAACAGCGGTAAGATCCT
TGAGAGTTTTCGCCCCGAAGAACGTTTTCCAATGATGAGCACTTTTAAAGTTCTGCTATGTGGCGCGGTA
TTATCCCGTATTGACGCCGGGCAAGAGCAACTCGGTCGCCGCATACACTATTCTCAGAATGACTTGGTTG
AGTACTCACCAGTCACAGAAAAGCATCTTACGGATGGCATGACAGTAAGAGAATTATGCAGTGCTGCCAT
AACCATGAGTGATAACACTGCGGCCAACTTACTTCTGACAACGATCGGAGGACCGAAGGAGCTAACCGCT
TTTTTGCACAACATGGGGGATCATGTAACTCGCCTTGATCGTTGGGAACCGGAGCTGAATGAAGCCATAC
CAAACGACGAGCGTGACACCACGATGCCTGTAGCAATGGCAACAACGTTGCGCAAACTATTAACTGGCGA
ACTACTTACTCTAGCTTCCCGGCAACAATTAATAGACTGGATGGAGGCGGATAAAGTTGCAGGACCACTT
CTGCGCTCGGCCCTTCCGGCTGGCTGGTTTATTGCTGATAAATCTGGAGCCGGTGAGCGTGGGTCTCGCG
GTATCATTGCAGCACTGGGGCCAGATGGTAAGCCCTCCCGTATCGTAGTTATCTACACGACGGGGAGTCA
GGCAACTATGGATGAACGAAATAGACAGATCGCTGAGATAGGTGCCTCACTGATTAAGCATTGGTAACTG
TCAGACCAAGTTTACTCATATATACTTTAGATTGATTTAAAACTTCATTTTTAATTTAAAAGGATCTAGG
TGAAGATCCTTTTTGATAATCTCATGACCAAAATCCCTTAACGTGAGTTTTCGTTCCACTGAGCGTCAGA
CCCCGTAGAAAAGATCAAAGGATCTTCTTGAGATCCTTTTTTTCTGCGCGTAATCTGCTGCTTGCAAACA
AAAAAACCACCGCTACCAGCGGTGGTTTGTTTGCCGGATCAAGAGCTACCAACTCTTTTTCCGAAGGTAA
CTGGCTTCAGCAGAGCGCAGATACCAAATACTGTTCTTCTAGTGTAGCCGTAGTTAGGCCACCACTTCAA
GAACTCTGTAGCACCGCCTACATACCTCGCTCTGCTAATCCTGTTACCAGTGGCTGCTGCCAGTGGCGAT
AAGTCGTGTCTTACCGGGTTGGACTCAAGACGATAGTTACCGGATAAGGCGCAGCGGTCGGGCTGAACGG
GGGGTTCGTGCACACAGCCCAGCTTGGAGCGAACGACCTACACCGAACTGAGATACCTACAGCGTGAGCT
ATGAGAAAGCGCCACGCTTCCCGAAGGGAGAAAGGCGGACAGGTATCCGGTAAGCGGCAGGGTCGGAACA
GGAGAGCGCACGAGGGAGCTTCCAGGGGGAAACGCCTGGTATCTTTATAGTCCTGTCGGGTTTCGCCACC
TCTGACTTGAGCGTCGATTTTTGTGATGCTCGTCAGGGGGGCGGAGCCTATGGAAAAACGCCAGCAACGC
GGCCTTTTTACGGTTCCTGGCCTTTTGCTGGCCTTTTGCTCACATGTTCTTTCCTGCGTTATCCCCTGAT
TCTGTGGATAACCGTATTACCGCCTTTGAGTGAGCTGATACCGCTCGCCGCAGCCGAACGACCGAGCGCA
GCGAGTCAGTGAGCGAGGAAGCGGAAGAGCGCCCAATACGCAAACCGCCTCTCCCCGCGCGTTGGCCGAT
TCATTAATGCAGCTGGCACGACAGGTTTCCCGACTGGAAAGCGGGCAGTGAGCGCAACGCAATTAATGTG
AGTTAGCTCACTCATTAGGCACCCCAGGCTTTACACTTTATGCTTCCGGCTCGTATGTTGTGTGGAATTG
TGAGCGGATAACAATTTCACACAGGAAACAGCTATGACCATGATTACGCCAAGCTCGAAATTAACCCTCA
CTAAAGGGAACAAAAGCTGGTACCTCGCGCGACTTGGTTTGCCATTCTTTAGCGCGCGTCGCGTCACACA
GCTTGGCCACAATGTGGTTTTTGTCAAACGAAGATTCTATGACGTGTTTAAAGTTTAGGTCGAGTAAAGC
GCAAATCTTTT
Features (pLannotate 1.2.2; 26 found; start..end, strand, type, name):
    316..336     +  protein_bind   attB4: mutant version of attB; core recombination site for the Gateway® BP reaction BP Clonase™
    356..567     +  promoter       EF-1α core promoter: core promoter for human elongation factor EF-1α
    568..677     +  intron         EF-1α intron A (fragment): intron upstream of the start codon of human EF-1α
   1303..1506    +  intron         EF-1α intron A: truncated intron upstream of the start codon of human EF-1α
   1515..1539    +  protein_bind   attB1: mutant version of attB; recombination site for the Gateway® BP reaction BP Clonase™
   1549..2433    +  CDS            HaloTag®: modified bacterial dehalogenase that forms covalent bonds with chloroalkane derivatives
   2488..10062   +  CDS            LRRK2: LRRK2_HUMAN - Also known as PARK8. Experimental evidence at protein level: Swiss-Prot protein existence level 1. Serine/threonine-protein kinase which phosphorylates a broad range of proteins involved in multiple processes such as neuronal plasticity, autophagy, and vesicle trafficking (PubMed:20949042, PubMed:22012985, PubMed:26824392, PubMed:29125462, PubMed:28720718, PubMed:29127255, PubMed:30398148, PubMed:29212815, PubMed:30635421, PubMed:21850687, PubMed:23395371, PubMed:17114044, PubMed:24687852, PubMed:26014385, PubMed:25201882). Is a key regulator of RAB GTPases by regulating the GTP/
  10066..10090   -  protein_bind   attB2: mutant version of attB; recombination site for the Gateway® BP reaction BP Clonase™
  10094..10162   +  CDS            HBB (fragment): HBB_PONPY - Experimental evidence at transcript level: Swiss-Prot protein existence level 2. Involved in oxygen transport from the lung to the various peripheral tissues. From Pongo pygmaeus (Bornean orangutan).
  10233..10288   +  polyA_signal   β-globin poly(A) signal: rabbit β-globin polyadenylation signal (Gil and Proudfoot, 1987)
  10643..11022   +  enhancer       CMV enhancer: human cytomegalovirus immediate early enhancer
  11023..11226   +  promoter       CMV promoter: human cytomegalovirus (CMV) immediate early promoter
  11259..11858   +  CDS            PuroR: puromycin N-acetyltransferase; pac from Streptomyces alboniger; confers resistance to puromycin
  11902..12126   +  polyA_signal   bGH poly(A) signal: bovine growth hormone polyadenylation signal
  12605..12623   -  promoter       T7 promoter: promoter for bacteriophage T7 RNA polymerase
  12626..12783   +  CDS            lacZα (fragment): LacZα fragment of β-galactosidase; lacZ fragment
  12788..13216   +  rep_origin     f1 ori (sequence partly withheld): f1 bacteriophage origin of replication; arrow indicates direction of (+) strand synthesis
  13269..13373   +  promoter       AmpR promoter: bla
  13374..14234   +  CDS            AmpR: β-lactamase; bla; confers resistance to ampicillin, carbenicillin, and related antibiotics
  14405..14993   +  rep_origin     ori: high-copy-number ColE1/pMB1/pBR322/pUC origin of replication
  15176..15268   +  CDS            lacI (fragment): lac repressor; lacI; The lac repressor binds to the lac operator to inhibit transcription in E. coli. This inhibition can be relieved by adding lactose or isopropyl-β-D-thiogalactopyranoside (IPTG).
  15281..15302   +  protein_bind   CAP binding site: CAP binding activates transcription in the presence of cAMP. E. coli catabolite activator protein
  15317..15347   +  promoter       lac promoter: promoter for the E. coli lac operon
  15351..15373   +  protein_bind   lac operator (fragment): The lac repressor binds to the lac operator to inhibit transcription in E. coli. This inhibition can be relieved by adding lactose or isopropyl-β-D-thiogalactopyranoside (IPTG). lac repressor encoded by lacI
  15416..15434   +  promoter       T3 promoter: promoter for bacteriophage T3 RNA polymerase
  15451..4       -  CDS            FP (fragment) (across the origin): FP25_NPVAC - Experimental evidence at protein level: Swiss-Prot protein existence level 1. From Autographa californica nuclear polyhedrosis virus (AcMNPV).
