[The description below was written by a language model from this plasmid's Addgene catalogue record and pLannotate feature annotations shown in this document.]
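Description:
pPB-EF1A-HALO-hLRRK2 (LIR1 mutant WEVL -> AEVA) is a 15.6 kb mammalian expression plasmid built on a commercial piggyBac transposon backbone (pPB-EF1A), intended for stable expression when supplied together with piggyBac transposase. In bacteria it is maintained through a high-copy ColE1/pUC-type origin and selected with ampicillin via the β-lactamase gene. An f1 origin and leftover lac, T3 and T7 promoter elements from the parental cloning vector are also present. The feature table does not explicitly annotate the piggyBac terminal repeats. It does flag a baculovirus-related fragment spanning the sequence origin, which may reflect insect-derived transposon-flanking sequence, but the record does not establish this.

The main cassette uses the human EF-1α promoter with its intron A to drive an open reading frame consisting of an N-terminal HaloTag fused to full-length human LRRK2, followed by a rabbit β-globin polyadenylation signal. HaloTag is a modified dehalogenase that binds chloroalkane ligands covalently, which allows fluorescent labelling or capture of the fusion protein. Gateway attB4, attB1 and attB2 sites flank the promoter and coding modules, reflecting the modular assembly of the vector; the insert itself was made by gene synthesis. LRRK2, the Parkinson's disease-linked kinase also known as PARK8, carries substitutions in its first LIR motif (by convention an LC3-interacting region), changing WEVL to AEVA.

A second cassette with the CMV enhancer and promoter, the puromycin N-acetyltransferase gene and a bGH poly(A) signal allows puromycin selection of cells that have integrated the transposon. The associated study concerns LRRK2 activation at lysosomes through a STING-CASM-GABARAP pathway, so the construct plausibly serves to test whether the LIR1 motif is required for that process.
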