Addgene plasmid #229742: pPB-EF1A-HALO-hLRRK2 (LIR1 mutant WEVL -> AEVA)
Purpose: Expresses Halo tagged human LRRK2 with LIR1 point mutations in mammalian cells. Stable expression with piggybac transposase.
Depositing lab: Shawn Ferguson. Depositing organization: Yale University. Publication: A STING-CASM-GABARAP pathway activates LRRK2 at lysosomes. Bentley-DeSousa A, Roczniak-Ferguson A, Ferguson SM. J Cell Biol. 2025 Feb 3;224(2):e202310150. doi: 10.1083/jcb.202310150. Epub 2025 Jan 15. PubMed 39812709.
Backbone
  Vector backbone: pPB-EF1A
  Backbone manufacturer: Vectorbuilder
  Vector type: Mammalian Expression
  Selectable markers: Puromycin
Growth in bacteria
  Bacterial resistance: Ampicillin, 100 μg/mL
  Growth temperature: 37°C
  Growth strain: NEB Stable
  Copy number: Unknown
Gene/Insert
  Gene/Insert name: LRRK2
  Species: H. sapiens (human)
  Mutation: LIR1 mutant WEVL -> AEVA
  Entrez Gene: LRRK2 (a.k.a. AURA17, DARDARIN, PARK8, RIPK7, ROCO2)
  Promoter: EF1A
  Tag / fusion protein: Halo (N terminal on insert)
  Cloning method: Gene Synthesis
  Sequencing primers: 5′ TCAAGCCTCAGACAGTGGTTC; 3′ TTTTGGCAGAGGGAAAAAGA
Terms and licenses: Academic/Nonprofit Terms; Industry Terms: Not Available to Industry
How to cite: pPB-EF1A-HALO-hLRRK2 (LIR1 mutant WEVL -> AEVA) was a gift from Shawn Ferguson (Addgene plasmid # 229742 ; http://n2t.net/addgene:229742 ; RRID:Addgene_229742)
